>Addgene plasmid #202859 | Salsa-BC18-P1B6 | addgene full sequence | sequence record 413402 | Addgene NGS Result
AGCGCCCAATACGCAAACCGCCTCTCCCCGCGCGTTGGCCGATTCATTAATGCAGTCGAGGGATCTCCAT
AAGAGAAGAGGGACAGCTATGACTGGGAGTAGTCAGGAGAGGAGGAAAAATCTGGCTAGTAAAACATGTA
AGGAAAATTTTAGGGATGTTAAAGAAAAAAATAACACAAAACAAAATATAAAAAAAATCTAACCTCAAGT
CAAGGCTTTTCTATGGAATAAGGAATGGACAGCAGGGGGCTGTTTCATATACTGATGACCTCTTTATAGC
CAACCTTTGTTCATGGCAGCCAGCATATGGGCATATGTTGCCAAACTCTAAACCAAATACTCATTCTGAT
GTTTTAAATGATTTGCCCTCCCATATGTCCTTCCGAGTGAGAGACACAAAAAATTCCAACACACTATTGC
AATGAAAATAAATTTCCTTTATTAGCCAGAAGTCAGATGCTCAAGGGGCTTCATGATGTCCCCATAATTT
TTGGCAGAGGGAAAAAGATCGATCTCAGTGGTATTTGTGAGCCAGGGCATTGGCCACACCAGCCACCACC
TTCTGATAGGCAGCCTGCACCTGAGGAGTGAATTCTTTGCCAAAATGATGAGACAGCACAACAACCAGCA
CGTTGCCCAGGAGCTGTAGGAAAGAGAAGAAGGCATGAACATGGTTAGCAGAGGGGCCCGGTTTGGACTC
AGAGTATTTTATCCTCATCTCAAACAGTGTATATCATTGTAACCATAAAGAGAAAGGCAGGATGATGACC
AGGGTGTAGTTGTTTCTACCAATAAGAATATTTCCACGCCAGCCAGAATTTATATGCAGAAATATTCTAC
CTTATCATTTAATTATAACAATTGTTCTCTAAAACTGTGCTGAAGTACAATATAATATACCCTGATTGCC
TTGAAAAAAAAGTGATTAGAGAAAGTACTTACAATCTGACAAATAAACAAAAGTGAATTTAAAAATTCGT
TACAAATGCAAGCTAAAGTTTAACGAAAAAGTTACAGAAAATGAAAAGAAAATAAGAGGAGACAATGGTT
GTCAACAGAGTAGAAAGTGAAAGAAACAAAATTATCATGAGGGTCCATGGTGATACAAGGGACATCTTCC
CATTCTAAACAACACCCTGAAAACTTTGCCCCCTCCATATAACATGAATTTTACAATAGCGAAAAAGAAA
GAACAATCAAGGGTCCCCAAACTCACCCTGAAGTTCTCAGCTCTAGAGATATCGTCGAGGCCGCGCTAGC
GTTTAAACTGTCGACCTTAATTAAGAGATCTGCTCGAGGCGCGTCAGCTGACTAGAGGATCCCCGGGTAC
CGAGCTCGAATTCGGGGCCGCGGAGGCTGGATCGGTCCCGGTGTCTTCTATGGAGGTCAAAACAGCGTGG
ATGGCGTCTCCAGGCGATCTGACGGTTCACTAAACGAGCTCTGCTTATATAGGCCTCCCACCGTACACGC
CTACCTCGACCCGGGTACCGAGCTCGACTTTCACTTTTCTCTATCACTGATAGGGAGTGGTAAACTCGAC
TTTCACTTTTCTCTATCACTGATAGGGAGTGGTAAACTCGACTTTCACTTTTCTCTATCACTGATAGGGA
GTGGTAAACTCGACTTTCACTTTTCTCTATCACTGATAGGGAGTGGTAAACTCGACTTTCACTTTTCTCT
ATCACTGATAGGGAGTGGTAAACTCGACCTATATAAGCAGAGCTCGTTTAGTGAACCGTCAGATCGCCTG
GAGACGCCATCCACGCTGTTTTGACCTCCATAGAAGACACCGGGACCGATCCAGCCTCCGCGGCCCCGAA
TTCCTGCAGCGGCCGCTCTAGAACTAGTGGATCCCCGCGGATGGTGAGCAAGGGCGAGGAGCTGTTCACC
GGGGTGGTGCCCATCCTGGTCGAGCTGGACGGCGACGTAAACGGCCACAAGTTCAGCGTGTCCGGCGAGG
GCGAGGGCGATGCCACCTACGGCAAGCTGACCCTGAAGTTCATCTGCACCACCGGCAAGCTGCCCGTGCC
CTGGCCCACCCTCGTGACCACCCTGACCTACGGCGTGCAGTGCTTCAGCCGCTACCCCGACCACATGAAG
CAGCACGACTTCTTCAAGTCCGCCATGCCCGAAGGCTACGTCCAGGAGCGCACCATCTTCTTCAAGGACG
ACGGCAACTACAAGACCCGCGCCGAGGTGAAGTTCGAGGGCGACACCCTGGTGAACCGCATCGAGCTGAA
GGGCATCGACTTCAAGGAGGACGGCAACATCCTGGGGCACAAGCTGGAGTACAACTACAACAGCCACAAC
GTCTATATCATGGCCGACAAGCAGAAGAACGGCATCAAGGTGAACTTCAAGATCCGCCACAACATCGAGG
ACGGCAGCGTGCAGCTCGCCGACCACTACCAGCAGAACACCCCCATCGGCGACGGCCCCGTGCTGCTGCC
CGACAACCACTACCTGAGCACCCAGTCCGCCCTGAGCAAAGACCCCAACGAGAAGCGCGATCACATGGTC
CTGCTGGAGTTCGTGACCGCCGCCGGGATCACTCTCGGCATGGACGAGCTGTACAAGTAAGTGGGAAGGG
GAATTCGATATCAAGCTTGTCGACCTAGTTCTAGAGGATCCAGACATGATAAGATACATTGATGAGTTTG
GACAAACCACAACTAGAATGCAGTGAAAAAAATGCTTTATTTGTGAAATTTGTGATGCTATTGCTTTATT
TGTAACCATTATAAGCTGCAATAAACAAGTTAACAACAACAATTGCATTCATTTTATGTTTCAGGTTCAG
GGGGAGGTGTGGGAGGTTTTTTAAAGCAAGTAAAACCTCTACAAATGTGGTATGGCTGATTATGATCCTG
CAAGCCTCGTCGTCCTGGCCGGACCACGCTATCTGTGCAAGGTCCCCGGCCCCGGACGCGCGCTCCATGA
GCAGAGCGCCCGCCGCCGAGGCGAAGACTCGGGCGGCGCCCTGCCCGTCCCACCAGGTCAACAGGCGGTA
ACCGGCCTCTTCATCGGGAATGCGCGCGACCTTCAGCATCGCCGGCATGTCCCCCTGGCGGACGGGAAGT
ATCCAGCTCGACCAAGCTGGCCGCGTCGAGTGAAGACGAAAGGGCCTCGTGATACGCCTATTTTTATAGG
TTAATGTCATGATAATAATGGTTTCTTAGACGTCAGGTGGCACTTTTCGGGGAAATGTGCGCGGAACCCC
TATTTGTTTATTTTTCTAAATACATTCAAATATGTATCCGCTCATGAGACAATAACCCTGATAAATGCTT
CAATAATATTGAAAAAGGAAGAGTATGAGTATTCAACATTTCCGTGTCGCCCTTATTCCCTTTTTTGCGG
CATTTTGCCTTCCTGTTTTTGCTCACCCAGAAACGCTGGTGAAAGTAAAAGATGCTGAAGATCAGTTGGG
TGCACGAGTGGGTTACATCGAACTGGATCTCAACAGCGGTAAGATCCTTGAGAGTTTTCGCCCCGAAGAA
CGTTTTCCAATGATGAGCACTTTTAAAGTTCTGCTATGTGGCGCGGTATTATCCCGTGTTGACGCCGGGC
AAGAGCAACTCGGTCGCCGCATACACTATTCTCAGAATGACTTGGTTGAGTACTCACCAGTCACAGAAAA
GCATCTTACGGATGGCATGACAGTAAGAGAATTATGCAGTGCTGCCATAACCATGAGTGATAACACTGCG
GCCAACTTACTTCTGACAACGATCGGAGGACCGAAGGAGCTAACCGCTTTTTTGCACAACATGGGGGATC
ATGTAACTCGCCTTGATCGTTGGGAACCGGAGCTGAATGAAGCCATACCAAACGACGAGCGTGACACCAC
GATGCCTGTAGCAATGGCAACAACGTTGCGCAAACTATTAACTGGCGAACTACTTACTCTAGCTTCCCGG
CAACAATTAATAGACTGGATGGAGGCGGATAAAGTTGCAGGACCACTTCTGCGCTCGGCCCTTCCGGCTG
GCTGGTTTATTGCTGATAAATCTGGAGCCGGTGAGCGTGGGTCTCGCGGTATCATTGCAGCACTGGGGCC
AGATGGTAAGCCCTCCCGTATCGTAGTTATCTACACGACGGGGAGTCAGGCAACTATGGATGAACGAAAT
AGACAGATCGCTGAGATAGGTGCCTCACTGATTAAGCATTGGTAACTGTCAGACCAAGTTTACTCATATA
TACTTTAGATTGATTTAAAACTTCATTTTTAATTTAAAAGGATCTAGGTGAAGATCCTTTTTGATAATCT
CATGACCAAAATCCCTTAACGTGAGTTTTCGTTCCACTGAGCGTCAGACCCCGTAGAAAAGATCAAAGGA
TCTTCTTGAGATCCTTTTTTTCTGCGCGTAATCTGCTGCTTGCAAACAAAAAAACCACCGCTACCAGCGG
TGGTTTGTTTGCCGGATCAAGAGCTACCAACTCTTTTTCCGAAGGTAACTGGCTTCAGCAGAGCGCAGAT
ACCAAATACTGTTCTTCTAGTGTAGCCGTAGTTAGGCCACCACTTCAAGAACTCTGTAGCACCGCCTACA
TACCTCGCTCTGCTAATCCTGTTACCAGTGGCTGCTGCCAGTGGCGATAAGTCGTGTCTTACCGGGTTGG
ACTCAAGACGATAGTTACCGGATAAGGCGCAGCGGTCGGGCTGAACGGGGGGTTCGTGCACACAGCCCAG
CTTGGAGCGAACGACCTACACCGAACTGAGATACCTACAGCGTGAGCTATGAGAAAGCGCCACGCTTCCC
GAAGGGAGAAAGGCGGACAGGTATCCGGTAAGCGGCAGGGTCGGAACAGGAGAGCGCACGAGGGAGCTTC
CAGGGGGAAACGCCTGGTATCTTTATAGTCCTGTCGGGTTTCGCCACCTCTGACTTGAGCGTCGATTTTT
GTGATGCTCGTCAGGGGGGCGGAGCCTATGGAAAAACGCCAGCAACGCGGCCTTTTTACGGTTCCTGGCC
TTTTGCTGGCCTTTTGCTCACATGTTCTTTCCTGCGTTATCCCCTGATTCTGTGGATAACCGTATTACCG
CCTTTGAGTGAGCTGATACCGCTCGCCGCAGCCGAACGACCGAGCGCAGCGAGTCAGTGAGCGAGGAAGC
GGAAG
Features (pLannotate 1.2.2; 17 found; start..end, strand, type, name):
      2..55      +  CDS            lacI (fragment): lac repressor; lacI; The lac repressor binds to the lac operator to inhibit transcription in E. coli. This inhibition can be relieved by adding lactose or isopropyl-β-D-thiogalactopyranoside (IPTG).
    388..443     -  polyA_signal   β-globin poly(A) signal: rabbit β-globin polyadenylation signal (Gil and Proudfoot, 1987)
    518..640     -  CDS            HBB: HBB_COLGU - Experimental evidence at transcript level: Swiss-Prot protein existence level 2. Involved in oxygen transport from the lung to the various peripheral tissues. From Colobus guereza (Mantled guereza) (Eastern black-and-white colobus monkey).
    644..1216    -  intron         β-globin intron: intron from rabbit β-globin gene
   1312..1343    -  misc_feature   MCS (fragment): pUC18/19 multiple cloning site
   1437..1475    -  promoter       minimal CMV promoter: human cytomegalovirus (CMV) immediate early promoter
   1493..1708    -  protein_bind   tetracycline response element (fragment): contains seven copies of the tetracycline operator tetO tetracycline repressor TetR
   1708..1753    +  promoter       TRE3GV promoter (fragment): 3rd-generation Tet-responsive promoter that can be activated by binding of Tet-On® 3G, optimized for retroviral and lentiviral vectors
   1829..1856    +  misc_feature   MCS (fragment): pBluescript multiple cloning site
   1861..2580    +  CDS            EGFP: the original enhanced GFP (Yang et al., 1996) mammalian codon-optimized
   2590..2613    +  misc_feature   MCS (fragment): pBluescript multiple cloning site
   2627..2761    -  polyA_signal   SV40 poly(A) signal: SV40 polyadenylation signal
   2784..2867    -  CDS            large T antigen (fragment): large T antigen from SV40 (simian virus 40)
   2861..3091    -  CDS            str (fragment): STR_KLEPN - Protein inferred from homology: Swiss-Prot protein existence level 3. The aminoglycoside phosphotransferases achieve inactivation of their antibiotic substrates by phosphorylation. From Klebsiella pneumoniae.
   3210..3314    +  promoter       AmpR promoter: bla
   3315..4175    +  CDS            AmpR: β-lactamase; bla; confers resistance to ampicillin, carbenicillin, and related antibiotics
   4346..4934    +  rep_origin     ori: high-copy-number ColE1/pMB1/pBR322/pUC origin of replication
