[The description below was written by a language model from this plasmid's Addgene catalogue record and pLannotate feature annotations shown in this document.]
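Description:
Salsa-BC18-P1B6 is a mammalian expression plasmid built on the pCER206 backbone and serves as one member of a set of barcoded reporter plasmids for PRESTO-Salsa, a highly multiplexed screening platform for GPCR activity. It is about 5.1 kb and is propagated in E. coli as a high-copy plasmid through a ColE1/pUC-type origin, with selection by ampicillin via the β-lactamase gene and its native promoter. No mammalian selection marker is annotated; short matches to lacI, SV40 large T antigen and an aminoglycoside phosphotransferase appear to be backbone remnants rather than functional genes.

The payload is a synthetic insert of roughly 730 bp, EGFP/BC18, placed between BsrGI and HindIII sites and driven by a tetracycline response element. In the feature table the tetO repeats sit centrally and are flanked by divergently oriented minimal promoters. A TRE3G-type fragment faces forward towards the mammalian codon-optimised EGFP coding sequence, followed by an SV40 polyadenylation signal (annotated on the opposite strand). A minimal CMV promoter faces the other way towards a multiple cloning site fragment, a rabbit β-globin intron, a β-globin exon fragment and a β-globin poly(A) signal. This looks like a bidirectional Tet-responsive layout, although no coding sequence is annotated on the minimal CMV side.

The barcode itself (BC18) is not annotated, but the cloning sites suggest it lies at or just after the 3′ end of EGFP, where it would be transcribed with the reporter. Because expression depends on a tetracycline-controlled transactivator, reporter and barcode transcription presumably reads out transactivator release on receptor activation. That would let many receptors be tracked in a pool by barcode, though the record does not give these assay details.
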