Addgene plasmid #202859: Salsa-BC18-P1B6
Purpose: Expression of barcoded reporter plasmid for PRESTO-Salsa; EGFP/BC18
Depositing lab: Noah Palm. Depositing organization: Yale University. Publication: Highly multiplexed bioactivity screening reveals human and microbiota metabolome-GPCRome interactions. Chen H, Rosen CE, Gonzalez-Hernandez JA, Song D, Potempa J, Ring AM, Palm NW. Cell. 2023 Jul 6;186(14):3095-3110.e19. doi: 10.1016/j.cell.2023.05.024. Epub 2023 Jun 14. PubMed 37321219.
Backbone
  Vector backbone: pCER206
  Vector type: Mammalian Expression
Growth in bacteria
  Bacterial resistance: Ampicillin, 100 μg/mL
  Growth temperature: 37°C
  Growth strain: DH5alpha
  Copy number: High Copy
Gene/Insert
  Gene/Insert name: EGFP/BC18
  Species: Synthetic
  Insert size (bp): 730
  Promoter: Tet Response Element (TRE)
  Cloning method: Restriction Enzyme; 5′ cloning site BsrGI (not destroyed); 3′ cloning site HindIII (not destroyed)
  Sequencing primers: 5′ Custom primer (GAAGCGCGATCACATGG)
Terms and licenses: Academic/Nonprofit Terms; Industry Terms: Not Available to Industry
How to cite: Salsa-BC18-P1B6 was a gift from Noah Palm (Addgene plasmid # 202859 ; http://n2t.net/addgene:202859 ; RRID:Addgene_202859)
