>Addgene plasmid #202859 | Salsa-BC18-P1B6 | depositor partial sequence | sequence record 393732 | BC18
GTGGGAAGGG
